Addgene plasmid #218964: pEF-GalNAcT2-mGold
Purpose: Expresses full length GalNAcT2-mGold in mammalian cells
Depositing lab: Benjamin Glick. Depositing organization: University of Chicago.
Backbone
  Vector backbone: pEF
  Vector type: Mammalian Expression
Growth in bacteria
  Bacterial resistance: Ampicillin, 100 μg/mL
  Growth temperature: 37°C
  Growth strain: DH5alpha
  Copy number: Unknown
Gene/Insert
  Gene/Insert name: GalNAcT2-mGold
  Species: H. sapiens (human)
  Entrez Gene: GALNT2 (a.k.a. CDG2T, GalNAc-T2)
  Promoter: EF1a
  Tag / fusion protein: mGold
  Cloning method: Other
  Sequencing primers: 5′ tttttttcttccatttcaggtgtcgtga; 3′ tcgaggctgatcagcgagcttct
Terms and licenses: Academic/Nonprofit Terms; Industry Terms: Not Available to Industry
How to cite: pEF-GalNAcT2-mGold was a gift from Benjamin Glick (Addgene plasmid # 218964 ; http://n2t.net/addgene:218964 ; RRID:Addgene_218964)
