[The description below was written by a language model from this plasmid's Addgene catalogue record and pLannotate feature annotations shown in this document.]
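Description:
pEF-GalNAcT2-mGold is a 7.8 kb mammalian expression plasmid built on the pEF backbone, designed to produce full-length human GalNAc-T2 (GALNT2) fused to the yellow fluorescent protein mGold. It is propagated in E. coli through a high-copy ColE1/pUC-type origin and selected with ampicillin via the bla gene and its native promoter. An f1 bacteriophage origin is also present, a common backbone remnant that permits single-stranded DNA production.

The expression cassette is driven by the strong constitutive human EF-1α promoter, followed by the GALNT2 coding sequence, a short linker region, and then mGold, placing the fluorescent protein at the C-terminus of the enzyme; transcription ends at a bovine growth hormone polyadenylation signal. GALNT2 encodes a polypeptide N-acetylgalactosaminyltransferase that initiates mucin-type O-linked glycosylation by transferring GalNAc to serine or threonine residues. mGold is a photostable derivative of mVenus with mammalian codon optimization, which suits it to extended live-cell imaging. A second cassette uses the SV40 enhancer/early promoter to drive a neomycin/kanamycin phosphotransferase gene, terminated by an SV40 poly(A) signal, which would normally allow G418 selection of stably transfected cells. However, this gene is annotated as a fragment, as is a short adjacent piece of a bleomycin-resistance gene, so the function of the marker should not be assumed from the annotation alone.

The record states the purpose only as expression of the full-length fusion in mammalian cells. In general, such a construct allows the tagged glycosyltransferase to be visualised by fluorescence microscopy.
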