Features (pLannotate 1.2.2; 13 found; start..end, strand, type, name):
    275..1065    +  CDS            NeoR/KanR (fragment): aminoglycoside phosphotransferase from Tn5; aph(3')-II (or nptII); confers resistance to neomycin, kanamycin, and G418 (Geneticin®)
   1086..1244    +  CDS            ble (fragment): BLE_KLEPN - Experimental evidence at protein level: Swiss-Prot protein existence level 1. Binding protein with a strong affinity to the bleomycin family of antibiotics. Binds to CL990; an antimitotic-antibiotic compound. From Klebsiella pneumoniae.
   1239..1360    +  polyA_signal   SV40 poly(A) signal: SV40 polyadenylation signal
   1564..2152    -  rep_origin     ori: high-copy-number ColE1/pMB1/pBR322/pUC origin of replication
   2323..3183    -  CDS            AmpR: β-lactamase; bla; confers resistance to ampicillin, carbenicillin, and related antibiotics
   3184..3288    -  promoter       AmpR promoter: bla
   3364..4526    +  promoter       EF-1α promoter: strong constitutive promoter for human elongation factor EF-1α
   4546..6258    +  CDS            GALNT2: GALT2_HUMAN - Experimental evidence at protein level: Swiss-Prot protein existence level 1. Catalyzes the initial reaction in O-linked oligosaccharide biosynthesis, the transfer of an N-acetyl-D-galactosamine residue to a serine or threonine residue on the protein receptor. Has a broad spectrum of substrates for peptides such as EA2, Muc5AC, Muc1a, Muc1b. Probably involved in O-linked glycosylation of the immunoglobulin A1 (IgA1) hinge region. Involved in O-linked glycosylation of APOC-III, ANGPTL3 and PLTP. It participates to the regulation of HDL-C metabolism (PubMed:27508872, PubMed:3229367
   6286..7004    +  CDS            mGold (fragment): photostable derivative of mVenus (Lee et al., 2020) mammalian codon-optimized
   7032..7239    +  polyA_signal   bGH poly(A) signal: bovine growth hormone polyadenylation signal
   7260..7281    +  promoter       SV40 promoter (fragment): SV40 enhancer and early promoter
   7302..7730    +  rep_origin     f1 ori (sequence partly withheld): f1 bacteriophage origin of replication; arrow indicates direction of (+) strand synthesis
   7744..245     +  promoter       SV40 promoter (across the origin): SV40 enhancer and early promoter
>Addgene plasmid #218964 | pEF-GalNAcT2-mGold | addgene full sequence | sequence record 445690 | Addgene NGS Result
GGTGTGGAAAGTCCCCAGGCTCCCCAGCAGGCAGAAGTATGCAAAGCATGCATCTCAATTAGTCAGCAAC
CATAGTCCCGCCCCTAACTCCGCCCATCCCGCCCCTAACTCCGCCCAGTTCCGCCCATTCTCCGCCCCTA
GGCTGACTAATTTTTTTTATTTATGCAGAGGCCGAGGCCGCCTCTGCCTCTGAGCTATTCCAGAAGTAGT
GAGGAGGCTTTTTTGGAGGCCTAGGCTTTTGCAAAAAGCTCCCCCCCCGGGAGGTCCACAATGGTTGAAC
AAGATGGATTGCACGCAGGTTCTCCGGCCGCTTGGGTGGAGAGGCTATTCGGCTATGACTGGGCACAACA
GACAATCGGCTGCTCTGATGCCGCCGTGTTCCGGCTGTCAGCGCAGGGGCGCCCGGTTCTTTTTGTCAAG
ACCGACCTGTCCGGTGCCCTGAATGAACTCCAGGACGAGGCAGCGCGGCTATCGTGGCTGGCCACGACGG
GCGTTCCTTGCGCAGCTGTGCTCGACGTTGTCACTGAAGCGGGAAGGGACTGGCTGCTATTGGGCGAAGT
GCCGGGGCAGGATCTCCTGTCATCTCACCTTGCTCCTGCCGAGAAAGTATCCATCATGGCTGATGCAATG
CGGCGGCTGCATACGCTTGATCCGGCTACCTGCCCATTCGACCACCAAGCGAAACATCGCATCGAGCGAG
CACGTACTCGGATGGAAGCCGGTCTTGTCGATCAGGATGATCTGGACGAAGAGCATCAGGGGCTCGCGCC
AGCCGAACTGTTCGCCAGGCTCAAGGCGCGTATGCCCGACGGCGAGGATCTCGTCGTGACTCATGGCGAT
GCCTGCTTGCCGAATATCATGGTGGAAAATGGCCGCTTTTCTGGATTCATCGACTGTGGCCGGCTGGGTG
TGGCGGACCGCTATCAGGACATAGCGTTGGCTACCCGTGATATTGCTGAAGAGCTTGGCGGCGAATGGGC
TGACCGCTTCCTCGTGCTTTACGGTATCGCCGCTCCCGATTCGCAGCGCATCGCCTTCTATCGCCTTCTT
GACGAGTTCTTCTGAGCGGGACTCTGGGGTTCGAAATGACCGACCAAGCGACGCCCAACCTGCCATCACG
AGATTTCGATTCCACCGCCGCCTTCTATGAAAGGTTGGGCTTCGGAATCGTTTTCCGGGACGCCGGCTGG
ATGATCCTCCAGCGCGGGGATCTCATGCTGGAGTTCTTCGCCCACCCCAACTTGTTTATTGCAGCTTATA
ATGGTTACAAATAAAGCAATAGCATCACAAATTTCACAAATAAAGCATTTTTTTCACTGCATTCTAGTTG
TGGTTTGTCCAAACTCATCAATGTATCTTATCATGTCTGTATACCGTCGATCTTTCCGCTTCCTCGCTCA
CTGACTCGCTGCGCTCGGTCGTTCGGCTGCGGCGAGCGGTATCAGCTCACTCAAAGGCGGTAATACGGTT
ATCCACAGAATCAGGGGATAACGCAGGAAAGAACATGTGAGCAAAAGGCCAGCAAAAGGCCAGGAACCGT
AAAAAGGCCGCGTTGCTGGCGTTTTTCCATAGGCTCCGCCCCCCTGACGAGCATCACAAAAATCGACGCT
CAAGTCAGAGGTGGCGAAACCCGACAGGACTATAAAGATACCAGGCGTTTCCCCCTGGAAGCTCCCTCGT
GCGCTCTCCTGTTCCGACCCTGCCGCTTACCGGATACCTGTCCGCCTTTCTCCCTTCGGGAAGCGTGGCG
CTTTCTCATAGCTCACGCTGTAGGTATCTCAGTTCGGTGTAGGTCGTTCGCTCCAAGCTGGGCTGTATGC
ACGAACCCCCCGTTCAGCCCGACCGCTGCGCCTTATCCGGTAACTATCGTCTTGAGTCCAACCCGGTAAG
ACACGACTTATCGCCACTGGCAGCAGCCACTGGTAACAGGATTAGCAGAGCGAGGTATGTAGGCGGTGCT
ACAGAGTTCTTGAAGTGGTGGCCTAACTACGGCTACACTAGAAGAACAGTATTTGGTATCTGCGCTCTGC
TGAAGCCAGTTACCTTCGGAAAAAGAGTTGGTAGCTCTTGATCCGGCAAACAAACCACCGCTGGTAGCGG
TGGTTTTTTTGTTTGCAAGCAGCAGATTACGCGCAGAAAAAAAGGATCTCAAGAAGATCCTTTGATCTTT
TCTACGGGGTCTGACGCTCAGTGGAACGAAAACTCACGTTAAGGGATTTTGGTCATGAGATTATCAAAAA
GGATCTTCACCTAGATCCTTTTAAATTAAAAATGAAGTTTTAAATCAATCTAAAGTATATATGAGTAAAC
TTGGTCTGACAGTTACCAATGCTTAATCAGTGAGGCACCTATCTCAGCGATCTGTCTATTTCGTTCATCC
ATAGTTGCCTGACTCCCCGTCGTGTAGATAACTACGATACGGGAGGGCTTACCATCTGGCCCCAGTGCTG
CAATGATACCGCGAGACCCACGCTCACCGGCTCCAGATTTATCAGCAATAAACCAGCCAGCCGGAAGGGC
CGAGCGCAGAAGTGGTCCTGCAACTTTATCCGCCTCCATCCAGTCTATTAATTGTTGCCGGGAAGCTAGA
GTAAGTAGTTCGCCAGTTAATAGTTTGCGCAACGTTGTTGCCATTGCTACAGGCATCGTGGTGTCACGCT
CGTCGTTTGGTATGGCTTCATTCAGCTCCGGTTCCCAACGATCAAGGCGAGTTACATGATCCCCCATGTT
GTGCAAAAAAGCGGTTAGCTCCTTCGGTCCTCCGATCGTTGTCAGAAGTAAGTTGGCCGCAGTGTTATCA
CTCATGGTTATGGCAGCACTGCATAATTCTCTTACTGTCATGCCATCCGTAAGATGCTTTTCTGTGACTG
GTGAGTACTCAACCAAGTCATTCTGAGAATAGTGTATGCGGCGACCGAGTTGCTCTTGCCCGGCGTCAAT
ACGGGATAATACCGCGCCACATAGCAGAACTTTAAAAGTGCTCATCATTGGAAAACGTTCTTCGGGGCGA
AAACTCTCAAGGATCTTACCGCTGTTGAGATCCAGTTCGATGTAACCCACTCGGGCACCCAACTGATCTT
CAGCATCTTTTACTTTCACCAGCGTTTCTGGGTGAGCAAAAACAGGAAGGCAAAATGCCGCAAAAAAGGG
AATAAGGGCGACACGGAAATGTTGAATACTCATACTCTTCCTTTTTCAATATTATTGAAGCATTTATCAG
GGTTATTGTCTCATGAGCGGATACATATTTGAATGTATTTAGAAAAATAAACAAATAGGGGTTCCGCGCA
CATTTCCCCGAAAAGTGCCACCTGACGTCAGATCGACGGATCGGGAGATCGGTACCGAATTCAAGCTTCG
TGAGGCTCCGGTGCCCGTCAGTGGGCAGAGCGCACATCGCCCACAGTCCCCGAGAAGTTGGGGGGAGGGG
TCGGCAATTGAACCGGTGCCTAGAGAAGGTGGCGCGGGGTAAACTGGGAAAGTGATGTCGTGTACTGGCT
CCGCCTTTTTCCCGAGGGTGGGGGAGAACCGTATATAAGTGCAGTAGTCGCCGTGAACGTTCTTTTTCGC
AACGGGTTTGCCGCCAGAACACAGGTAAGTGCCGTGTGTGGTTCCCGCGGGCCTGGCCTCTTTACGGGTT
ATGGCCCTTGCGTGCCTTGAATTACTTCCACCTGGCTCCAGTACGTGATTCTTGATCCCGAGCTGGAGCC
AGGGGCGGGCCTTGCGCTTTAGGAGCCCCTTCGCCTCGTGCTTGAGTTGAGGCCTGGCCTGGGCGCTGGG
GCCGCCGCGTGCGAATCTGGTGGCACCTTCGCGCCTGTCTCGCTGCTTTCGATAAGTCTCTAGCCATTTA
AAATTTTTGATGACCTGCTGCGACGCTTTTTTTCTGGCAAGATAGTCTTGTAAATGCGGGCCAGGATCTG
CACACTGGTATTTCGGTTTTTGGGGCCGCGGGCGGCGACGGGGCCCGTGCGTCCCAGCGCACATGTTCGG
CGAGGCGGGGCCTGCGAGCGCGGCCACCGAGAATCGGACGGGGGTAGTCTCAAGCTGGCCGGCCTGCTCT
GGTGCCTGGCCTCGCGCCGCCGTGTATCGCCCCGCCCTGGGCGGCAAGGCTGGCCCGGTCGGCACCAGTT
GCGTGAGCGGAAAGATGGCCGCTTCCCGGCCCTGCTCCAGGGGGCTCAAAATGGAGGACGCGGCGCTCGG
GAGAGCGGGCGGGTGAGTCACCCACACAAAGGAAAGGGGCCTTTCCGTCCTCAGCCGTCGCTTCATGTGA
CTCCACGGAGTACCGGGCGCCGTCCAGGCACCTCGATTAGTTCTGGAGCTTTTGGAGTACGTCGTCTTTA
GGTTGGGGGGAGGGGTTTTATGCGATGGAGTTTCCCCACACTGAGTGGGTGGAGACTGAAGTTAGGCCAG
CTTGGCACTTGATGTAATTCTCCTTGGAATTTGCCCTTTTTGAGTTTGGATCTTGGTTCATTCTCAAGCC
TCAGACAGTGGTTCAAAGTTTTTTTCTTCCATTTCAGGTGTCGTGAACACGTGGCCACCGCCACCATGAG
GCGGCGCTCGAGGATGCTGCTCTGCTTCGCCTTCCTGTGGGTGCTGGGAATCGCCTACTACATGTACTCG
GGAGGAGGATCTGCGCTGGCCGGAGGAGCGGGAGGAGGAGCCGGCAGGAAGGAGGACTGGAATGAAATTG
ACCCCATTAAAAAGAAAGACCTTCATCACAGCAATGGAGAAGAGAAAGCACAAAGCATGGAGACCCTCCC
TCCAGGGAAAGTACGGTGGCCAGACTTTAACCAGGAAGCTTATGTTGGAGGGACGATGGTCCGCTCCGGG
CAGGACCCTTACGCCCGCAACAAGTTCAACCAGGTGGAGAGTGATAAGCTTCGAATGGATAGAGCCATCC
CTGACACCCGGCATGACCAGTGTCAGCGGAAGCAGTGGCGGGTGGATCTGCCGGCCACCAGCGTGGTGAT
CACGTTTCACAATGAAGCCAGGTCGGCCCTACTCAGGACCGTGGTCAGCGTGCTTAAGAAAAGCCCGCCC
CATCTCATAAAAGAAATCATCTTGGTGGATGACTACAGCAATGATCCTGAGGACGGGGCTCTCTTGGGGA
AAATTGAGAAAGTGCGAGTTCTTAGAAATGATCGACGAGAAGGCCTCATGCGCTCACGGGTTCGGGGGGC
CGATGCTGCCCAAGCCAAGGTCCTGACCTTCCTGGACAGTCACTGCGAGTGTAATGAGCACTGGCTGGAG
CCCCTCCTGGAAAGGGTGGCGGAGGACAGGACTCGGGTTGTGTCACCCATCATCGATGTCATTAATATGG
ACAACTTTCAGTATGTGGGGGCATCTGCTGACTTGAAGGGCGGTTTTGATTGGAACTTGGTATTCAAGTG
GGATTACATGACGCCTGAGCAGAGAAGGTCCCGGCAGGGGAACCCAGTCGCCCCTATAAAAACCCCCATG
ATTGCTGGTGGGCTGTTTGTGATGGATAAGTTCTATTTTGAAGAACTGGGGAAGTACGACATGATGATGG
ATGTGTGGGGAGGAGAGAACCTAGAGATCTCGTTCCGCGTGTGGCAGTGTGGTGGCAGCCTGGAGATCAT
CCCGTGCAGCCGTGTGGGACACGTGTTCCGGAAGCAGCACCCCTACACGTTCCCGGGTGGCAGTGGCACT
GTCTTTGCCCGAAACACCCGCCGGGCAGCAGAGGTCTGGATGGATGAATACAAAAATTTCTATTATGCAG
CAGTGCCTTCTGCTAGAAACGTTCCTTATGGAAATATTCAGAGCAGATTGGAGCTTAGGAAGAAACTCAG
CTGCAAGCCTTTCAAATGGTACCTTGAAAATGTCTATCCAGAGTTAAGGGTTCCAGACCATCAGGATATA
GCTTTTGGGGCCTTGCAGCAGGGAACTAACTGCCTCGACACTTTGGGACACTTTGCTGATGGTGTGGTTG
GAGTTTATGAATGTCACAATGCTGGGGGAAACCAGGAATGGGCCTTGACGAAGGAGAAGTCGGTGAAGCA
CATGGATTTGTGCCTTACTGTGGTGGACCGGGCACCGGGCTCTCTTATAAAGCTGCAGGGCTGCCGAGAA
AATGACAGCAGACAGAAATGGGAACAGATCGAGGGCAACTCCAAGCTGAGGCACGTGGGCAGCAACCTGT
GCCTGGACAGTCGCACGGCCAAGAGCGGGGGCCTAAGCGTGGAGGTGTGTGGCCCGGCCCTTTCGCAGCA
GTGGAAGTTCACGCTCAACCTGCAGCAGGGAGGAAGCGGAGGAAGCGGAGGAAGCATGGTGAGCAAGGGC
GAGGAGCTGTTCACCGGGGTGGTGCCCATCCTGGTCGAGCTGGACGGCGACGTAAACGGCCACAAGTTCA
GCGTGTCCGGCGAGGGCGAGGGCGATGCCACCTACGGCAAGCTGACCCTGAAGTTCATCTGCACCACCGG
CAAGCTGCCCGTGCCCTGGCCCACCCTCGTGACCAGCCTGGGCTACGGCCTGCAGTGCTTCGCCCGCTAC
CCCGACCACATGAAGCAGCACGACTTCTTCAAGTCCGCCATGCCCGAAGGCTACGTCCAGGAGCGCACCA
TCTTCTTCAAGGACGACGGCAACTACAAGACCCGCGCCGAGGTGAAGTTCGAGGGCGACACCCTGGTGAA
CCGCATCGAGCTGAAGGGCATCGACTTCAAGGAGGACGGCAACATCCTGGGGCACAAGCTGGAGTACAAC
TACAACAGCCACAACGTCTATATCACCGCCGACAAGCAGAAGAACGGCATCAAGGCCAACTTCAAGATCC
GCCACAACATCGAGGACGGCGGCGTGCAGCTCGCCGACCACTACCAGCAGAACACCCCCATCGGCGACGG
CCCCGTGCTGCTGCCCGACAACCACTACCTGAGCTACCAGTCCAAGCTGAGCAAAGACCCCAACGAGAAG
CGCGATCACATGGTCCTGCTGGAGTTCGTGACCGCCGCCGGGATCACTCTCGGCATGGACGAGCTGTACA
AGTAGTCTAGAAGCTCGCTGATCAGCCTCGACTGTGCCTTCTAGTTGCCAGCCATCTGTTGTTTGCCCCT
CCCCCGTGCCTTCCTTGACCCTGGAAGGTGCCACTCCCACTGTCCTTTCCTAATAAAATGAGGAAATTGC
ATCGCATTGTCTGAGTAGGTGTCATTCTATTCTGGGGGGTGGGGTGGGGCAGGACAGCAAGGGGGAGGAT
TGGGAAGACAATAGCAGGCATGCTGGGGATGGCCCGGGCTCTATGGCTTCTGAGGCGGAAAGAACCAGCT
GGGGCTCTAGGGGGTATCCCC
[124 nt withheld, positions 7302-7425]
C
[72 nt withheld, positions 7427-7498]
TCCCCCAAAAAACTTGATTA
[49 nt withheld, positions 7519-7567]
CCTTTGACGTTGGAGTCCACGTTCTTT
[37 nt withheld, positions 7595-7631]
ACCCTATCTCGGTCTATTCTTTTGATTTATAAGGGATTTTGCCGATTTCGGCCTATTGGTTAAAAAATGA
GCTGATTTAACAAAAATTTAACGCGAATTAATTCTGTGGAATGTGTGTCAGTTAGGGTGTGGAAAGTCCC
CAGGCTCCCCAGCAGGCAGAAGTATGCAAAGCATGCATCTCAATTAGTCAGCAACCA
